>Addgene plasmid #123354 | pEGFPC1-Cerulean3-Cerulean3-FLARE-D1ER | addgene full sequence | sequence record 311156 | Addgene NGS Result
TATTAATAGTAATCAATTACGGGGTCATTAGTTCATAGCCCATATATGGAGTTCCGCGTTACATAACTTA
CGGTAAATGGCCCGCCTGGCTGACCGCCCAACGACCCCCGCCCATTGACGTCAATAATGACGTATGTTCC
CATAGTAACGCCAATAGGGACTTTCCATTGACGTCAATGGGTGGAGTATTTACGGTAAACTGCCCACTTG
GCAGTACATCAAGTGTATCATATGCCAAGTACGCCCCCTATTGACGTCAATGACGGTAAATGGCCCGCCT
GGCATTATGCCCAGTACATGACCTTATGGGACTTTCCTACTTGGCAGTACATCTACGTATTAGTCATCGC
TATTACCATGGTGATGCGGTTTTGGCAGTACATCAATGGGCGTGGATAGCGGTTTGACTCACGGGGATTT
CCAAGTCTCCACCCCATTGACGTCAATGGGAGTTTGTTTTGGCACCAAAATCAACGGGACTTTCCAAAAT
GTCGTAACAACTCCGCCCCATTGACGCAAATGGGCGGTAGGCGTGTACGGTGGGAGGTCTATATAAGCAG
AGCTGGTTTAGTGAACCGTCAGATCCGCTAGCGGCAAAGCTTGCCACCATGGACAGCAAAGGTTCGTCGC
AGAAAGGGTCCCGCCTGCTCCTGCTGCTGGTGGTGTCAAATCTACTCTTGTGCCAGGGTGTGGTCTCCAC
CGGACCGGTCGCCACCATGGACGGCAGCGTGCAGCTCGCCGACCACTACCAGCAGAACACCCCCATCGGC
GACGGCCCCGTGCTGCTGCCCGACAACCACTACCTGAGCACCCAGTCCAAGCTGAGCAAAGACCCCAACG
AGAAGCGCGATCACATGGTCCTGCTGGAGTTCGTGACCGCCGCCGGGATCACTCTCGGCATGGACGAGCT
GTACAAGGGTGGCAGCGGTGGCATGGTGAGCAAGGGCGAGGAGCTGTTCACCGGGGTGGTGCCCATCCTG
GTCGAGCTGGACGGCGACGTAAACGGCCACAAGTTCAGCGTGTCCGGCGAGGGCGAGGGCGATGCCACCT
ACGGCAAGCTGACCCTGAAGTTCATCAGCACCACCGGCAAGCTGCCCGTGCCCTGGCCCACCCTCGTGAC
CACCCTGAGCTGGGGCGTGCAGAGCTTCGCCCGCTACCCCGACCACATGAAGCAGCACGACTTCTTCAAG
TCCGCCATGCCCGAAGGCTACGTCCAGGAGCGCACCATCTTCTTCAAGGACGACGGCAACTACAAGACCC
GCGCCGAGGTGAAGTTCGAGGGCGACACCCTGGTGAACCGCATCGAGCTGAAGGGCATCGACTTCAAGGA
GGACGGCAACATCCTGGGGCACAAGCTGGAGTACAACGCCATCCACGGCAACGTCTATATCACCGCCGAC
AAGCAGAAGAACGGCATCAAGGCCAACTTCGGCCTCAACTGCAACATCGAGTCCGGACTCAGATCTCGAG
CTCAAGCTTCTAATTCTGCAGCCCGCATGCATGACCAACTGACAGAAGAGCAGATTGCAAAATTCAAAGA
AGCCTTCTCATTATTCGACAAGGATGGGGACGGCACCATCACCACAAAGGAACTTGGCACCGTTATGAGG
TCGCTTGGACAAAACCCAACGGAAGCAGAATTGCAGGATATGATCAATGAAGTCGATGCTGATGGCAATG
GAACGATTTACTTTCCTGAATTTCTTACTATGATGGCTAGAAAAATGAAGGACACAGACAGCGAAGAGAG
AATCCGAAAAGCATTCCGTGTTTTTGACAAGGATGGGAACGGCTACATCAGCGCTGCTGAATTACGTCAC
GTCATGACAAACCTCGGGGAGAAGTTAACAGATGAAGAAGTTGATGAAATGATAAGGGAAGCAGATATCG
ATGGTGATGGCCAAGTAAACTATGAAGAGTTTGTACAAATGATGACAGCAAAGGGGGGGAAGAGGGAGTG
GGAGAAAAACTTCATTGCCGTCAGCGCTGCCAACGAGTTCGAGAAGATCTCCAGCTCCGGGGCACTGGAG
CTCGACAGCAAAGGTTCGTCGCAGAAAGGGTCCCGCCTGCTCCTGCTGCTGGTGGTGTCAAATCTACTCT
TGTGCCAGGGTGTGGTCTCCACCGGACCAGTCGTGTCAAAGGGCGAAGAGCTGTTTACTGGAGTCGTCCC
AATTCTGGTGGAGCTGGATGGAGATGTCAACGGGCATAAGTTTTCAGTGCGAGGAGAGGGAGAAGGAGAC
GCTACCAACGGCAAGCTGACACTGAAATTCATCAGCACCACAGGGAAGCTGCCCGTGCCTTGGCCAACCC
TGGTCACTACCCTGAGTTGGGGCGTCCAGTCATTTGCCCGATACCCAGACCACATGAAGCAGCATGATTT
CTTTAAATCCGCTATGCCCGAGGGCTACGTGCAGGAACGGACAATTTTCTTTAAGGACGATGGAACATAC
AAAACTAGAGCAGAGGTGAAGTTCGAAGGAGACACTCTGGTCAACAGGATCGAGCTGAAGGGCATTGACT
TTAAAGAAGATGGAAATATCCTGGGCCACAAACTGGAGTACAACGCCATCCATGGCAACGTGTACATTAC
AGCTGATAAGCAGAAAAACGGGATTAAGGCAAATTTCGGACTGAACTGCAATGTGGAAGACGGGAGTGTC
CAGCTGGCCGATCACTACCAGCAGAACACTCCTATCGGCGACGGGCCCGTGCTGCTGCCTGATAATCATT
ATCTGAGCACCCAGTCCGTCCTGTCTAAGGACCCCAATGAGAAAAGAGATCACATGGTGCTGCTGGAGTT
TGTGACCGCTGCTGGCATTACCCTGGGGATGGACGAGCTGTACAAGAAGGACGAGCTGTAAGAATTCTGC
AGTCGACGGTACCGCGGGCCCGGGATCCACCGGATCTAGATAACTGATCATAATCAGCCATACCACATTT
GTAGAGGTTTTACTTGCTTTAAAAAACCTCCCACACCTCCCCCTGAACCTGAAACATAAAATGAATGCAA
TTGTTGTTGTTAACTTGTTTATTGCAGCTTATAATGGTTACAAATAAAGCAATAGCATCACAAATTTCAC
AAATAAAGCATTTTTTTCACTGCATTCTAGTTGTGGTTTGTCCAAACTCATCAATGTATCTTAAGGCGTA
AATTGTAAGCGTTAATATTTTGTTAAAATTCGCGTTAAATTTTTGTTAAATCAGCTCATTTTTTAACCAA
TAGGCCGAAATCGGCAAAATCCCTTATAAATCAAAAGAATAGACCGAGATAGGGT
[37 nt withheld, positions 3276-3312]
AAAGAACGTGGACTCCAACGTCAAAGG
[49 nt withheld, positions 3340-3388]
T
[91 nt withheld, positions 3390-3480]
G
[124 nt withheld, positions 3482-3605]
CAGGTGGCACTTTTCGGGGAAATGTGCGCGGAACCCCTATTTGTTTATTTTTCTAAATACATTCAAATAT
GTATCCGCTCATGAGACAATAACCCTGATAAATGCTTCAATAATATTGAAAAAGGAAGAGTCCTGAGGCG
GAAAGAACCAGCTGTGGAATGTGTGTCAGTTAGGGTGTGGAAAGTCCCCAGGCTCCCCAGCAGGCAGAAG
TATGCAAAGCATGCATCTCAATTAGTCAGCAACCAGGTGTGGAAAGTCCCCAGGCTCCCCAGCAGGCAGA
AGTATGCAAAGCATGCATCTCAATTAGTCAGCAACCATAGTCCCGCCCCTAACTCCGCCCATCCCGCCCC
TAACTCCGCCCAGTTCCGCCCATTCTCCGCCCCATGGCTGACTAATTTTTTTTATTTATGCAGAGGCCGA
GGCCGCCTCGGCCTCTGAGCTATTCCAGAAGTAGTGAGGAGGCTTTTTTGGAGGCCTAGGCTTTTGCAAA
GATCGATCAAGAGACAGGATGAGGATCGTTTCGCATGATTGAACAAGATGGATTGCACGCAGGTTCTCCG
GCCGCTTGGGTGGAGAGGCTATTCGGCTATGACTGGGCACAACAGACAATCGGCTGCTCTGATGCCGCCG
TGTTCCGGCTGTCAGCGCAGGGGCGCCCGGTTCTTTTTGTCAAGACCGACCTGTCCGGTGCCCTGAATGA
ACTGCAAGACGAGGCAGCGCGGCTATCGTGGCTGGCCACGACGGGCGTTCCTTGCGCAGCTGTGCTCGAC
GTTGTCACTGAAGCGGGAAGGGACTGGCTGCTATTGGGCGAAGTGCCGGGGCAGGATCTCCTGTCATCTC
ACCTTGCTCCTGCCGAGAAAGTATCCATCATGGCTGATGCAATGCGGCGGCTGCATACGCTTGATCCGGC
TACCTGCCCATTCGACCACCAAGCGAAACATCGCATCGAGCGAGCACGTACTCGGATGGAAGCCGGTCTT
GTCGATCAGGATGATCTGGACGAAGAGCATCAGGGGCTCGCGCCAGCCGAACTGTTCGCCAGGCTCAAGG
CGAGCATGCCCGACGGCGAGGATCTCGTCGTGACCCATGGCGATGCCTGCTTGCCGAATATCATGGTGGA
AAATGGCCGCTTTTCTGGATTCATCGACTGTGGCCGGCTGGGTGTGGCGGACCGCTATCAGGACATAGCG
TTGGCTACCCGTGATATTGCTGAAGAGCTTGGCGGCGAATGGGCTGACCGCTTCCTCGTGCTTTACGGTA
TCGCCGCTCCCGATTCGCAGCGCATCGCCTTCTATCGCCTTCTTGACGAGTTCTTCTGAGCGGGACTCTG
GGGTTCGAAATGACCGACCAAGCGACGCCCAACCTGCCATCACGAGATTTCGATTCCACCGCCGCCTTCT
ATGAAAGGTTGGGCTTCGGAATCGTTTTCCGGGACGCCGGCTGGATGATCCTCCAGCGCGGGGATCTCAT
GCTGGAGTTCTTCGCCCACCCTAGGGGGAGGCTAACTGAAACACGGAAGGAGACAATACCGGAAGGAACC
CGCGCTATGACGGCAATAAAAAGACAGAATAAAACGCACGGTGTTGGGTCGTTTGTTCATAAACGCGGGG
TTCGGTCCCAGGGCTGGCACTCTGTCGATACCCCACCGAGACCCCATTGGGGCCAATACGCCCGCGTTTC
TTCCTTTTCCCCACCCCACCCCCCAAGTTCGGGTGAAGGCCCAGGGCTCGCAGCCAACGTCGGGGCGGCA
GGCCCTGCCATAGCCTCAGGTTACTCATATATACTTTAGATTGATTTAAAACTTCATTTTTAATTTAAAA
GGATCTAGGTGAAGATCCTTTTTGATAATCTCATGACCAAAATCCCTTAACGTGAGTTTTCGTTCCACTG
AGCGTCAGACCCCGTAGAAAAGATCAAAGGATCTTCTTGAGATCCTTTTTTTCTGCGCGTAATCTGCTGC
TTGCAAACAAAAAAACCACCGCTACCAGCGGTGGTTTGTTTGCCGGATCAAGAGCTACCAACTCTTTTTC
CGAAGGTAACTGGCTTCAGCAGAGCGCAGATACCAAATACTGTTCTTCTAGTGTAGCCGTAGTTAGGCCA
CCACTTCAAGAACTCTGTAGCACCGCCTACATACCTCGCTCTGCTAATCCTGTTACCAGTGGCTGCTGCC
AGTGGCGATAAGTCGTGTCTTACCGGGTTGGACTCAAGACGATAGTTACCGGATAAGGCGCAGCGGTCGG
GCTGAACGGGGGGTTCGTGCACACAGCCCAGCTTGGAGCGAACGACCTACACCGAACTGAGATACCTACA
GCGTGAGCTATGAGAAAGCGCCACGCTTCCCGAAGGGAGAAAGGCGGACAGGTATCCGGTAAGCGGCAGG
GTCGGAACAGGAGAGCGCACGAGGGAGCTTCCAGGGGGAAACGCCTGGTATCTTTATAGTCCTGTCGGGT
TTCGCCACCTCTGACTTGAGCGTCGATTTTTGTGATGCTCGTCAGGGGGGCGGAGCCTATGGAAAAACGC
CAGCAACGCGGCCTTTTTACGGTTCCTGGCCTTTTGCTGGCCTTTTGCTCACATGTTCTTTCCTGCGTTA
TCCCCTGATTCTGTGGATAACCGTATTACCGCCATGCATTAGT
Features (pLannotate 1.2.2; 18 found; start..end, strand, type, name):
     57..360     +  enhancer       CMV enhancer: human cytomegalovirus immediate early enhancer
    361..564     +  promoter       CMV promoter: human cytomegalovirus (CMV) immediate early promoter
    609..701     +  CDS            prolactin signal sequence: signal sequence from bovine prolactin
    720..1943    +  CDS            GCaMP2 (fragment): GCaMP2 is a basic (constitutively fluorescent) green fluorescent protein published in 2006, derived from Aequorea victoria.
   1950..2027    +  CDS            MYLK2 (fragment): MYLK2_HUMAN - Experimental evidence at protein level: Swiss-Prot protein existence level 1. Implicated in the level of global muscle contraction and cardiac function. Phosphorylates a specific serine in the N-terminus of a myosin light chain. From Homo sapiens (Human).
   2034..2123    +  CDS            prolactin signal sequence: signal sequence from bovine prolactin
   2133..2846    +  CDS            moxCerulean3: moxCerulean3 is a basic (constitutively fluorescent) cyan fluorescent protein published in 2015, derived from Aequorea victoria.
   2862..2898    +  misc_feature   MCS (fragment): multiple cloning site
   2915..2999    +  CDS            large T antigen (fragment): large T antigen from SV40 (simian virus 40)
   3022..3143    +  polyA_signal   SV40 poly(A) signal: SV40 polyadenylation signal
   3177..3605    -  rep_origin     f1 ori (sequence partly withheld): f1 bacteriophage origin of replication; arrow indicates direction of (+) strand synthesis
   3632..3736    +  promoter       AmpR promoter: bla
   3738..4095    +  promoter       SV40 promoter: SV40 enhancer and early promoter
   4130..4924    +  CDS            NeoR/KanR: aminoglycoside phosphotransferase from Tn5; aph(3')-II (or nptII); confers resistance to neomycin, kanamycin, and G418 (Geneticin®)
   4945..5097    +  CDS            ble (fragment): BLE_KLEPN - Experimental evidence at protein level: Swiss-Prot protein existence level 1. Binding protein with a strong affinity to the bleomycin family of antibiotics. Binds to CL990; an antimitotic-antibiotic compound. From Klebsiella pneumoniae.
   5156..5203    +  polyA_signal   HSV TK poly(A) signal: herpes simplex virus thymidine kinase polyadenylation signal (Cole and Stacy, 1985)
   5294..5310    -  polyA_signal   bGH poly(A) signal (fragment): bovine growth hormone polyadenylation signal
   5532..6120    +  rep_origin     ori: high-copy-number ColE1/pMB1/pBR322/pUC origin of replication
