[The description below was written by a language model from this plasmid's Addgene catalogue record and pLannotate feature annotations shown in this document.]
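Description:
pEGFPC1-Cerulean3-Cerulean3-FLARE-D1ER is a 6,238 bp mammalian expression plasmid built on the pEGFPC1 backbone. It encodes a single-colour, cyan-fluorescent calcium indicator directed to the lumen of the endoplasmic reticulum. It replicates in E. coli from a high-copy ColE1/pUC-type origin and also carries an f1 origin. A single NeoR/KanR (Tn5 aminoglycoside phosphotransferase) cassette provides both selections. It is driven by a bacterial promoter for kanamycin selection and by the SV40 early promoter, with an HSV TK polyadenylation signal, for G418 selection of transfected mammalian cells.

The roughly 2.3 kb synthetic insert is expressed from the CMV immediate-early enhancer/promoter and terminated by the SV40 poly(A) signal. According to the record, it places a circularly permuted moxCerulean3 (permuted at E173) at the N-terminal end and an intact moxCerulean3 at the C-terminal end, followed by a KDEL ER-retention signal. The automated annotation finds a segment matching the bovine prolactin signal sequence at the start of the reading frame, consistent with entry into the secretory pathway. A second, internal hit to the same sequence just upstream of moxCerulean3 is unexplained by the record. The region annotated as a GCaMP2 fragment probably reflects similarity to the permuted fluorescent protein plus calmodulin. The adjacent MYLK2 fragment probably corresponds to a calmodulin-binding peptide, as expected for the D1ER-type sensing module named in the construct, although the record does not itemise these parts.

Because both fluorophores are the same colour, calcium-dependent conformational change is read out as homoFRET, measured through fluorescence anisotropy rather than a two-colour emission ratio. The construct is intended for ratiometric imaging of ER luminal calcium in live cells, and it occupies only one spectral channel.
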