Addgene plasmid #123354: pEGFPC1-Cerulean3-Cerulean3-FLARE-D1ER
Purpose: Cyan-fluorescent homoFRET/anisotropy-based genetically encoded calcium indicator, targeted to endoplasmic reticulum lumen.
Depositing lab: Jin Zhang. Depositing organization: University of California, San Diego (UCSD). Publication: Single-color, ratiometric biosensors for detecting signaling activities in live cells. Ross BL, Tenner B, Markwardt ML, Zviman A, Shi G, Kerr JP, Snell NE, McFarland JJ, Mauban JR, Ward CW, Rizzo MA, Zhang J. eLife. 2018 Jul 3;7. pii: 35458. doi: 10.7554/eLife.35458 PubMed 29968564.
Backbone
  Vector backbone: pEGFPC1
  Backbone size w/o insert (bp): 3933
  Total vector size (bp): 6238
  Vector type: Mammalian Expression
  Selectable markers: Neomycin (select with G418)
Growth in bacteria
  Bacterial resistance: Kanamycin, 50 μg/mL
  Growth temperature: 37°C
  Growth strain: DH5alpha
  Copy number: High Copy
Gene/Insert
  Gene/Insert name: cp-moxCerulean3-moxCerulean3-FLARE-D1ER
  Species: Synthetic
  Insert size (bp): 2305
  Promoter: CMV
  Tag / fusion protein: cp-moxCerulean3[E173] (N terminal on insert); moxCerulean3 (C terminal on insert); C-terminal ER retention signal (KDEL) (C terminal on insert)
  Cloning method: Unknown
  Sequencing primers: 5′ CMV forward; 3′ SV40pA reverse
Terms and licenses: Academic/Nonprofit Terms; Industry Terms: Not Available to Industry
How to cite: pEGFPC1-Cerulean3-Cerulean3-FLARE-D1ER was a gift from Jin Zhang (Addgene plasmid # 123354 ; http://n2t.net/addgene:123354 ; RRID:Addgene_123354)
